>Addgene plasmid #31472 | pRsetB-pHRed | depositor full sequence | sequence record 14408 | Author sequence
AGATATACATATGAAACATCACCATCACCATCACCATGGAGCTAGCATGGTTTCCGTTATCGCAAAGCAA
ATGACCTATAAAGTTTATATGTCTGGCACCGTTAACGGCCACTACTTCGAGGTTGAAGGTGACGGCAAGG
GCAAGCCTTACGAGGGCGAGCAGACCGTTAAGCTGACCGTTACCAAAGGCGGCCCACTGCCTTTCGCCTG
GGATATCCTGTCCCCTCAGCTCCAATACGGCTCCATCCCTTTCACCAAATACCCCGAGGACATCCCTGAC
TACTTTAAGCAGAGCTTCCCAGAGGGCTACACCTGGGAGCGCTCTATGAACTTCGAGGACGGCGCAGTTT
GTACCGTTTCCAACGACAGCTCCATCCAGGGTAACTGCTTCATCTACAACGTTAAGATTTCCGGCGAGAA
CTTCCCACCTAACGGCCCAGTTATGCAGAAGAAAACCCAAGGCTGGGAGCCCAGCACCGAACGCCTGTTT
GCCCGCGACGGTATGCTGATTGGTAACGATTATATGGCCCTGAAACTGGAAGGCGGCGGTCACTACCTGT
GCGAGTTCAAGAGCACTTACAAGGCTAAAAAGCCTGTTCGCATGCCTGGCCGCCACGAAATCGACCGCAA
GCTGGATGTTACCTCTCACAACCGCGACTACACCAGCGTTGAGCAGTGTGAAATCTCTATCGCCCGCCAC
TCTCTGCTGGGGACAGGCAACTCCGCCGACGGTGGTGGCTCTGGTGGTTCTAGATGACTCGAGGGGCCCA
AGCTTGATCCGGCTGCTAACAAAGCCCGAAAGGAAGCTGAGTTGGCTGCTGCCACCGCTGAGCAATAACT
AGCATAACCCCTTGGGGCCTCTAAACGGGTCTTGAGGGGTTTTTTGCTGAAAGGAGGAACTATATCCGGA
TCTGGCGTAATAGCGAAGAGGCCCGCACCGATCGCCCTTCCCAACAGTTGCGCAGCCTGAATGGCGAATG
GG
[124 nt withheld, positions 983-1106]
C
[91 nt withheld, positions 1108-1198]
A
[49 nt withheld, positions 1200-1248]
CCTTTGACGTTGGAGTCCACGTTCTTT
[37 nt withheld, positions 1276-1312]
ACCCTATCTCGGTCTATTCTTTTGATTTATAAGGGATTTTGCCGATTTCGGCCTATTGGTTAAAAAATGA
GCTGATTTAACAAAAATTTAACGCGAATTTTAACAAAATATTAACGCTTACAATTTAGGTGGCACTTTTC
GGGGAAATGTGCGCGGAACCCCTATTTGTTTATTTTTCTAAATACATTCAAATATGTATCCGCTCATGAG
ACAATAACCCTGATAAATGCTTCAATAATATTGAAAAAGGAAGAGTATGAGTATTCAACATTTCCGTGTC
GCCCTTATTCCCTTTTTTGCGGCATTTTGCCTTCCTGTTTTTGCTCACCCAGAAACGCTGGTGAAAGTAA
AAGATGCTGAAGATCAGTTGGGTGCACGAGTGGGTTACATCGAACTGGATCTCAACAGCGGTAAGATCCT
TGAGAGTTTTCGCCCCGAAGAACGTTTTCCAATGATGAGCACTTTTAAAGTTCTGCTATGTGGCGCGGTA
TTATCCCGTATTGACGCCGGGCAAGAGCAACTCGGTCGCCGCATACACTATTCTCAGAATGACTTGGTTG
AGTACTCACCAGTCACAGAAAAGCATCTTACGGATGGCATGACAGTAAGAGAATTATGCAGTGCTGCCAT
AACCATGAGTGATAACACTGCGGCCAACTTACTTCTGACAACGATCGGAGGACCGAAGGAGCTAACCGCT
TTTTTGCACAACATGGGGGATCATGTAACTCGCCTTGATCGTTGGGAACCGGAGCTGAATGAAGCCATAC
CAAACGACGAGCGTGACACCACGATGCCTGTAGCAATGGCAACAACGTTGCGCAAACTATTAACTGGCGA
ACTACTTACTCTAGCTTCCCGGCAACAATTAATAGACTGGATGGAGGCGGATAAAGTTGCAGGACCACTT
CTGCGCTCGGCCCTTCCGGCTGGCTGGTTTATTGCTGATAAATCTGGAGCCGGTGAGCGTGGGTCTCGCG
GTATCATTGCAGCACTGGGGCCAGATGGTAAGCCCTCCCGTATCGTAGTTATCTACACGACGGGGAGTCA
GGCAACTATGGATGAACGAAATAGACAGATCGCTGAGATAGGTGCCTCACTGATTAAGCATTGGTAACTG
TCAGACCAAGTTTACTCATATATACTTTAGATTGATTTAAAACTTCATTTTTAATTTAAAAGGATCTAGG
TGAAGATCCTTTTTGATAATCTCATGACCAAAATCCCTTAACGTGAGTTTTCGTTCCACTGAGCGTCAGA
CCCCGTAGAAAAGATCAAAGGATCTTCTTGAGATCCTTTTTTTCTGCGCGTAATCTGCTGCTTGCAAACA
AAAAAACCACCGCTACCAGCGGTGGTTTGTTTGCCGGATCAAGAGCTACCAACTCTTTTTCCGAAGGTAA
CTGGCTTCAGCAGAGCGCAGATACCAAATACTGTTCTTCTAGTGTAGCCGTAGTTAGGCCACCACTTCAA
GAACTCTGTAGCACCGCCTACATACCTCGCTCTGCTAATCCTGTTACCAGTGGCTGCTGCCAGTGGCGAT
AAGTCGTGTCTTACCGGGTTGGACTCAAGACGATAGTTACCGGATAAGGCGCAGCGGTCGGGCTGAACGG
GGGGTTCGTGCACACAGCCCAGCTTGGAGCGAACGACCTACACCGAACTGAGATACCTACAGCGTGAGCT
ATGAGAAAGCGCCACGCTTCCCGAAGGGAGAAAGGCGGACAGGTATCCGGTAAGCGGCAGGGTCGGAACA
GGAGAGCGCACGAGGGAGCTTCCAGGGGGAAACGCCTGGTATCTTTATAGTCCTGTCGGGTTTCGCCACC
TCTGACTTGAGCGTCGATTTTTGTGATGCTCGTCAGGGGGGCGGAGCCTATGGAAAAACGCCAGCAACGC
GGCCTTTTTACGGTTCCTGGCCTTTTGCTGGCCTTTTGCTCACATGTTCTTTCCTGCGTTATCCCCTGAT
TCTGTGGATAACCGTATTACCGCCTTTGAGTGAGCTGATACCGCTCGCCGCAGCCGAACGACCGAGCGCA
GCGAGTCAGTGAGCGAGGAAGCGGAAGAGCGCCCAATACGCAAACCGCCTCTCCCCGCGCGTTGGCCGAT
TCATTAATGCAGGATCTCGATCCCGCGAAATTAATACGACTCACTATAGGGAGACCACAACGGTTTCCCT
CTAGAAATAATTTTGTTTAACTTTAAGAAGG
Features (pLannotate 1.2.2; 12 found; start..end, strand, type, name):
     17..37      +  CDS            7xHis: 6xHis affinity tag
     47..712     +  CDS            mKeima: mKeima is a basic (constitutively fluorescent) long stokes shift fluorescent protein published in 2006, derived from Montipora sp. 20. It has high acid sensitivity.
    782..831     +  CDS            SET1 (fragment): solubility-enhancement tag derived from T7 phage gene 10B
    839..886     +  terminator     T7 terminator: transcription terminator for bacteriophage T7 RNA polymerase
    912..978     +  CDS            lacZα (fragment): LacZα fragment of β-galactosidase; lacZ fragment
    983..1411    +  rep_origin     f1 ori (sequence partly withheld): f1 bacteriophage origin of replication; arrow indicates direction of (+) strand synthesis
   1464..1568    +  promoter       AmpR promoter: bla
   1569..2429    +  CDS            AmpR: β-lactamase; bla; confers resistance to ampicillin, carbenicillin, and related antibiotics
   2600..3188    +  rep_origin     ori: high-copy-number ColE1/pMB1/pBR322/pUC origin of replication
   3371..3424    +  CDS            lacI (fragment): lac repressor; lacI; The lac repressor binds to the lac operator to inhibit transcription in E. coli. This inhibition can be relieved by adding lactose or isopropyl-β-D-thiogalactopyranoside (IPTG).
   3444..3462    +  promoter       T7 promoter: promoter for bacteriophage T7 RNA polymerase
   3494..3       +  RBS            RBS (across the origin): efficient ribosome binding site from bacteriophage T7 gene 10 (Olins and Rangwala, 1989)
