[The description below was written by a language model from this plasmid's Addgene catalogue record and pLannotate feature annotations shown in this document.]
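Description:
pRsetB-pHRed is a bacterial expression plasmid built on the Invitrogen pRSET B backbone and carrying pHRed, a synthetic, genetically encoded red fluorescent protein sensor for intracellular pH. The roughly 750 bp insert was placed between NdeI and XhoI sites, both of which are retained, giving a construct of about 3.5 kb. Automated annotation identifies the coding region as mKeima, a long-Stokes-shift red fluorescent protein from Montipora with high acid sensitivity. This suggests that pHRed is closely related to that protein, although the record does not list the differences between them.

Expression is driven by a bacteriophage T7 promoter followed by the efficient T7 gene 10 ribosome binding site, and the transcript ends at a T7 terminator downstream of the insert. Production therefore depends on a host that supplies T7 RNA polymerase. An N-terminal 7xHis tag fused to the sensor allows purification by immobilised metal affinity chromatography. The plasmid replicates from a high-copy ColE1/pUC-type origin and is selected with ampicillin through the β-lactamase gene under its own promoter. An f1 origin is also present, which permits single-stranded DNA production with helper phage. The short matches annotated as SET1, lacZα and lacI are only fragments, most likely backbone remnants rather than functional elements; in particular, no complete lac repressor gene is annotated.

The construct suits production and purification of recombinant pHRed protein in E. coli, for example for in vitro characterisation of its pH-dependent fluorescence in support of live-cell pH imaging work.
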