Addgene plasmid #31472: pRsetB-pHRed
Depositing lab: Gary Yellen. Depositing organization: Harvard Medical School. Publication: Imaging Intracellular pH in Live Cells with a Genetically Encoded Red Fluorescent Protein Sensor. Tantama M, Hung YP, Yellen G. J Am Chem Soc. 2011 Jul 6. 133(26):10034-7. 10.1021/ja202902d PubMed 21631110.
Backbone
  Vector backbone: pRsetB
  Backbone manufacturer: Invitrogen
  Backbone size w/o insert (bp): 2760
  Vector type: Bacterial Expression
Growth in bacteria
  Bacterial resistance: Ampicillin, 100 μg/mL
  Growth temperature: 37°C
  Growth strain: DH5alpha
  Copy number: High Copy
Gene/Insert
  Gene/Insert name: pHRed
  Species: Synthetic
  Insert size (bp): 750
  Tag / fusion protein: 7xHis (N terminal on insert)
  Cloning method: Restriction Enzyme; 5′ cloning site NdeI (not destroyed); 3′ cloning site XhoI (not destroyed)
  Sequencing primers: 5′ T7
Terms and licenses: Academic/Nonprofit Terms; Industry Terms: Not Available to Industry
How to cite: pRsetB-pHRed was a gift from Gary Yellen (Addgene plasmid # 31472 ; http://n2t.net/addgene:31472 ; RRID:Addgene_31472)
