>Addgene plasmid #31472 | pRsetB-pHRed | addgene partial sequence | sequence record 35773 | T7 5'-TAATACGACTCACTATAGGG-3'
TTTTGTTTAACTTTAAGAAGGAGATATACATATGAAACATCACCATCACCATCACCATGGAGCTAGCATG
GTTTCCGTTATCGCAAAGCAAATGACCTATAAAGTTTATATGTCTGGCACCGTTAACGGCCACTACTTCG
AGGTTGAAGGTGACGGCAAGGGCAAGCCTTACGAGGGCGAGCAGACCGTTAAGCTGACCGTTACCAAAGG
CGGCCCACTGCCTTTCGCCTGGGATATCCTGTCCCCTCAGCTCCAATACGGCTCCATCCCTTTCACCAAA
TACCCCGAGGACATCCCTGACTACTTTAAGCAGAGCTTCCCAGAGGGCTACACCTGGGAGCGCTCTATGA
ACTTCGAGGACGGCGCAGTTTGTACCGTTTCCAACGACAGCTCCATCCAGGGTAACTGCTTCATCTACAA
CGTTAAGATTTCCGGCGAGAACTTCCCACCTAACGGCCCAGTTATGCAGAAGAAAACCCAAGGCTGGGAG
CCCAGCACCGAACGCCTGTTTGCCCGCGACGGTATGCTGATTGGTAACGATTATATGGCCCTGAAACTGG
AAGGCGGCGGTCACTACCTGTGCGAGTTCAAGAGCACTTACAAGGCTAAAAAGCCTGTTCGCATGCCTGG
CCGCCACGAAATCGACCGCAAGCTGGATGTTACCTCTCACAACCGCGACTACACCAGCGTTGAGCAGTGT
GAAATCTCTATCGCCCGCCACTCTCTGCTGGGGACAGGCAACTCCGCCGACGGTGGTGGCTCTGGTGGTT
CTAGATGACTCGAGGGGCCCAAGCTTGATCCGGCTGCTAACAAAGCCCGAAAGGAAGCTGAGTTGGCTGC
TGCCACCGCTGAGCAATAACTAGCATAACCCCTTGGGGCCTCTAAACGGGTCTTGAGGGGTTTTTTGCTG
AAAGGAGAACTATATCCGG
